>Addgene plasmid #77658 | RIOK1 gRNA (BRDN0001149044) | addgene full sequence | sequence record 188182 | Addgene Assembled Sequence
CCCGGGTGCAAAGATGGATAAAGTTTTAAACAGAGAGGAATCTTTGCAGCTAATGGACCTTCTAGGTCTT
GAAAGGAGTGGGAATTGGCTCCGGTGCCCGTCAGTGGGCAGAGCGCACATCGCCCACAGTCCCCGAGAAG
TTGGGGGGAGGGGTCGGCAATTGATCCGGTGCCTAGAGAAGGTGGCGCGGGGTAAACTGGGAAAGTGATG
TCGTGTACTGGCTCCGCCTTTTTCCCGAGGGTGGGGGAGAACCGTATATAAGTGCAGTAGTCGCCGTGAA
CGTTCTTTTTCGCAACGGGTTTGCCGCCAGAACACAGGTAAGTGCCGTGTGTGGTTCCCGCGGGCCTGGC
CTCTTTACGGGTTATGGCCCTTGCGTGCCTTGAATTACTTCCACCTGGCTGCAGTACGTGATTCTTGATC
CCGAGCTTCGGGTTGGAAGTGGGTGGGAGAGTTCGAGGCCTTGCGCTTAAGGAGCCCCTTCGCCTCGTGC
TTGAGTTGAGGCCTGGCCTGGGCGCTGGGGCCGCCGCGTGCGAATCTGGTGGCACCTTCGCGCCTGTCTC
GCTGCTTTCGATAAGTCTCTAGCCATTTAAAATTTTTGATGACCTGCTGCGACGCTTTTTTTCTGGCAAG
ATAGTCTTGTAAATGCGGGCCAAGATCTGCACACTGGTATTTCGGTTTTTGGGGCCGCGGGCGGCGACGG
GGCCCGTGCGTCCCAGCGCACATGTTCGGCGAGGCGGGGCCTGCGAGCGCGGCCACCGAGAATCGGACGG
GGGTAGTCTCAAGCTGGCCGGCCTGCTCTGGTGCCTGGCCTCGCGCCGCCGTGTATCGCCCCGCCCTGGG
CGGCAAGGCTGGCCCGGTCGGCACCAGTTGCGTGAGCGGAAAGATGGCCGCTTCCCGGCCCTGCTGCAGG
GAGCTCAAAATGGAGGACGCGGCGCTCGGGAGAGCGGGCGGGTGAGTCACCCACACAAAGGAAAAGGGCC
TTTCCGTCCTCAGCCGTCGCTTCATGTGACTCCACGGAGTACCGGGCGCCGTCCAGGCACCTCGATTAGT
TCTCGAGCTTTTGGAGTACGTCGTCTTTAGGTTGGGGGGAGGGGTTTTATGCGATGGAGTTTCCCCACAC
TGAGTGGGTGGAGACTGAAGTTAGGCCAGCTTGGCACTTGATGTAATTCTCCTTGGAATTTGCCCTTTTT
GAGTTTGGATCTTGGTTCATTCTCAAGCCTCAGACAGTGGTTCAAAGTTTTTTTCTTCCATTTCAGGTGT
CGTGACGTACGGCCACCATGACCGAGTACAAGCCCACGGTGCGCCTCGCCACCCGCGACGACGTCCCCAG
GGCCGTACGCACCCTCGCCGCCGCGTTCGCCGACTACCCCGCCACGCGCCACACCGTCGATCCGGACCGC
CACATCGAGCGGGTCACCGAGCTGCAAGAACTCTTCCTCACGCGCGTCGGGCTCGACATCGGCAAGGTGT
GGGTCGCGGACGACGGCGCCGCCGTGGCGGTCTGGACCACGCCGGAGAGCGTCGAAGCGGGGGCGGTGTT
CGCCGAGATCGGCCCGCGCATGGCCGAGTTGAGCGGTTCCCGGCTGGCCGCGCAGCAACAGATGGAAGGC
CTCCTGGCGCCGCACCGGCCCAAGGAGCCCGCGTGGTTCCTGGCCACCGTCGGAGTCTCGCCCGACCACC
AGGGCAAGGGTCTGGGCAGCGCCGTCGTGCTCCCCGGAGTGGAGGCGGCCGAGCGCGCCGGGGTGCCCGC
CTTCCTGGAGACCTCCGCGCCCCGCAACCTCCCCTTCTACGAGCGGCTCGGCTTCACCGTCACCGCCGAC
GTCGAGGTGCCCGAAGGACCGCGCACCTGGTGCATGACCCGCAAGCCCGGTGCCTGAACGCGTTAAGTCG
ACAATCAACCTCTGGATTACAAAATTTGTGAAAGATTGACTGGTATTCTTAACTATGTTGCTCCTTTTAC
GCTATGTGGATACGCTGCTTTAATGCCTTTGTATCATGCTATTGCTTCCCGTATGGCTTTCATTTTCTCC
TCCTTGTATAAATCCTGGTTGCTGTCTCTTTATGAGGAGTTGTGGCCCGTTGTCAGGCAACGTGGCGTGG
TGTGCACTGTGTTTGCTGACGCAACCCCCACTGGTTGGGGCATTGCCACCACCTGTCAGCTCCTTTCCGG
GACTTTCGCTTTCCCCCTCCCTATTGCCACGGCGGAACTCATCGCCGCCTGCCTTGCCCGCTGCTGGACA
GGGGCTCGGCTGTTGGGCACTGACAATTCCGTGGTGTTGTCGGGGAAATCATCGTCCTTTCCTTGGCTGC
TCGCCTGTGTTGCCACCTGGATTCTGCGCGGGACGTCCTTCTGCTACGTCCCTTCGGCCCTCAATCCAGC
GGACCTTCCTTCCCGCGGCCTGCTGCCGGCTCTGCGGCCTCTTCCGCGTCTTCGCCTTCGCCCTCAGACG
AGTCGGATCTCCCTTTGGGCCGCCTCCCCGCGTCGACTTTAAGACCAATGACTTACAAGGCAGCTGTAGA
TCTTAGCCACTTTTTAAAAGAAAAGGGGGGACTGGAAGGGCTAATTCACTCCCAACGAAGACAAGATCTG
CTTTTTGCTTGTACTGGGTCTCTCTGGTTAGACCAGATCTGAGCCTGGGAGCTCTCTGGCTAACTAGGGA
ACCCACTGCTTAAGCCTCAATAAAGCTTGCCTTGAGTGCTTCAAGTAGTGTGTGCCCGTCTGTTGTGTGA
CTCTGGTAACTAGAGATCCCTCAGACCCTTTTAGTCAGTGTGGAAAATCTCTAGCAGTACGTATAGTAGT
TCATGTCATCTTATTATTCAGTATTTATAACTTGCAAAGAAATGAATATCAGAGAGTGAGAGGAACTTGT
TTATTGCAGCTTATAATGGTTACAAATAAAGCAATAGCATCACAAATTTCACAAATAAAGCATTTTTTTC
ACTGCATTCTAGTTGTGGTTTGTCCAAACTCATCAATGTATCTTATCATGTCTGGCTCTAGCTATCCCGC
CCCTAACTCCGCCCATCCCGCCCCTAACTCCGCCCAGTTCCGCCCATTCTCCGCCCCATGGCTGACTAAT
TTTTTTTATTTATGCAGAGGCCGAGGCCGCCTCGGCCTCTGAGCTATTCCAGAAGTAGTGAGGAGGCTTT
TTTGGAGGCCTAGGGACGTACCCAATTCGCCCTATAGTGAGTCGTATTACGCGCGCTCACTGGCCGTCGT
TTTACAACGTCGTGACTGGGAAAACCCTGGCGTTACCCAACTTAATCGCCTTGCAGCACATCCCCCTTTC
GCCAGCTGGCGTAATAGCGAAGAGGCCCGCACCGATCGCCCTTCCCAACAGTTGCGCAGCCTGAATGGCG
AATGGG
[124 nt withheld, positions 3367-3490]
C
[91 nt withheld, positions 3492-3582]
A
[49 nt withheld, positions 3584-3632]
CCTTTGACGTTGGAGTCCACGTTCTTT
[37 nt withheld, positions 3660-3696]
ACCCTATCTCGGTCTATTCTTTTGATTTATAAGGGATTTTGCCGATTTCGGCCTATTGGTTAAAAAATGA
GCTGATTTAACAAAAATTTAACGCGAATTTTAACAAAATATTAACGCTTACAATTTAGGTGGCACTTTTC
GGGGAAATGTGCGCGGAACCCCTATTTGTTTATTTTTCTAAATACATTCAAATATGTATCCGCTCATGAG
ACAATAACCCTGATAAATGCTTCAATAATATTGAAAAAGGAAGAGTATGAGTATTCAACATTTCCGTGTC
GCCCTTATTCCCTTTTTTGCGGCATTTTGCCTTCCTGTTTTTGCTCACCCAGAAACGCTGGTGAAAGTAA
AAGATGCTGAAGATCAGTTGGGTGCACGAGTGGGTTACATCGAACTGGATCTCAACAGCGGTAAGATCCT
TGAGAGTTTTCGCCCCGAAGAACGTTTTCCAATGATGAGCACTTTTAAAGTTCTGCTATGTGGCGCGGTA
TTATCCCGTATTGACGCCGGGCAAGAGCAACTCGGTCGCCGCATACACTATTCTCAGAATGACTTGGTTG
AGTACTCACCAGTCACAGAAAAGCATCTTACGGATGGCATGACAGTAAGAGAATTATGCAGTGCTGCCAT
AACCATGAGTGATAACACTGCGGCCAACTTACTTCTGACAACGATCGGAGGACCGAAGGAGCTAACCGCT
TTTTTGCACAACATGGGGGATCATGTAACTCGCCTTGATCGTTGGGAACCGGAGCTGAATGAAGCCATAC
CAAACGACGAGCGTGACACCACGATGCCTGTAGCAATGGCAACAACGTTGCGCAAACTATTAACTGGCGA
ACTACTTACTCTAGCTTCCCGGCAACAATTAATAGACTGGATGGAGGCGGATAAAGTTGCAGGACCACTT
CTGCGCTCGGCCCTTCCGGCTGGCTGGTTTATTGCTGATAAATCTGGAGCCGGTGAGCGTGGGTCTCGCG
GTATCATTGCAGCACTGGGGCCAGATGGTAAGCCCTCCCGTATCGTAGTTATCTACACGACGGGGAGTCA
GGCAACTATGGATGAACGAAATAGACAGATCGCTGAGATAGGTGCCTCACTGATTAAGCATTGGTAACTG
TCAGACCAAGTTTACTCATATATACTTTAGATTGATTTAAAACTTCATTTTTAATTTAAAAGGATCTAGG
TGAAGATCCTTTTTGATAATCTCATGACCAAAATCCCTTAACGTGAGTTTTCGTTCCACTGAGCGTCAGA
CCCCGTAGAAAAGATCAAAGGATCTTCTTGAGATCCTTTTTTTCTGCGCGTAATCTGCTGCTTGCAAACA
AAAAAACCACCGCTACCAGCGGTGGTTTGTTTGCCGGATCAAGAGCTACCAACTCTTTTTCCGAAGGTAA
CTGGCTTCAGCAGAGCGCAGATACCAAATACTGTTCTTCTAGTGTAGCCGTAGTTAGGCCACCACTTCAA
GAACTCTGTAGCACCGCCTACATACCTCGCTCTGCTAATCCTGTTACCAGTGGCTGCTGCCAGTGGCGAT
AAGTCGTGTCTTACCGGGTTGGACTCAAGACGATAGTTACCGGATAAGGCGCAGCGGTCGGGCTGAACGG
GGGGTTCGTGCACACAGCCCAGCTTGGAGCGAACGACCTACACCGAACTGAGATACCTACAGCGTGAGCT
ATGAGAAAGCGCCACGCTTCCCGAAGGGAGAAAGGCGGACAGGTATCCGGTAAGCGGCAGGGTCGGAACA
GGAGAGCGCACGAGGGAGCTTCCAGGGGGAAACGCCTGGTATCTTTATAGTCCTGTCGGGTTTCGCCACC
TCTGACTTGAGCGTCGATTTTTGTGATGCTCGTCAGGGGGGCGGAGCCTATGGAAAAACGCCAGCAACGC
GGCCTTTTTACGGTTCCTGGCCTTTTGCTGGCCTTTTGCTCACATGTTCTTTCCTGCGTTATCCCCTGAT
TCTGTGGATAACCGTATTACCGCCTTTGAGTGAGCTGATACCGCTCGCCGCAGCCGAACGACCGAGCGCA
GCGAGTCAGTGAGCGAGGAAGCGGAAGAGCGCCCAATACGCAAACCGCCTCTCCCCGCGCGTTGGCCGAT
TCATTAATGCAGCTGGCACGACAGGTTTCCCGACTGGAAAGCGGGCAGTGAGCGCAACGCAATTAATGTG
AGTTAGCTCACTCATTAGGCACCCCAGGCTTTACACTTTATGCTTCCGGCTCGTATGTTGTGTGGAATTG
TGAGCGGATAACAATTTCACACAGGAAACAGCTATGACCATGATTACGCCAAGCGCGCAATTAACCCTCA
CTAAAGGGAACAAAAGCTGGAGCTGCAAGCTTAATGTAGTCTTATGCAATACTCTTGTAGTCTTGCAACA
TGGTAACGATGAGTTAGCAACATGCCTTACAAGGAGAGAAAAAGCACCGTGCATGCCGATTGGTGGAAGT
AAGGTGGTACGATCGTGCCTTATTAGGAAGGCAACAGACGGGTCTGACATGGATTGGACGAACCACTGAA
TTGCCGCATTGCAGAGATATTGTATTTAAGTGCCTAGCTCGATACATAAACGGGTCTCTCTGGTTAGACC
AGATCTGAGCCTGGGAGCTCTCTGGCTAACTAGGGAACCCACTGCTTAAGCCTCAATAAAGCTTGCCTTG
AGTGCTTCAAGTAGTGTGTGCCCGTCTGTTGTGTGACTCTGGTAACTAGAGATCCCTCAGACCCTTTTAG
TCAGTGTGGAAAATCTCTAGCAGTGGCGCCCGAACAGGGACTTGAAAGCGAAAGGGAAACCAGAGGAGCT
CTCTCGACGCAGGACTCGGCTTGCTGAAGCGCGCACGGCAAGAGGCGAGGGGCGGCGACTGGTGAGTACG
CCAAAAATTTTGACTAGCGGAGGCTAGAAGGAGAGAGATGGGTGCGAGAGCGTCAGTATTAAGCGGGGGA
GAATTAGATCGCGATGGGAAAAAATTCGGTTAAGGCCAGGGGGAAAGAAAAAATATAAATTAAAACATAT
AGTATGGGCAAGCAGGGAGCTAGAACGATTCGCAGTTAATCCTGGCCTGTTAGAAACATCAGAAGGCTGT
AGACAAATACTGGGACAGCTACAACCATCCCTTCAGACAGGATCAGAAGAACTTAGATCATTATATAATA
CAGTAGCAACCCTCTATTGTGTGCATCAAAGGATAGAGATAAAAGACACCAAGGAAGCTTTAGACAAGAT
AGAGGAAGAGCAAAACAAAAGTAAGACCACCGCACAGCAAGCGGCCGCTGATCTTCAGACCTGGAGGAGG
AGATATGAGGGACAATTGGAGAAGTGAATTATATAAATATAAAGTAGTAAAAATTGAACCATTAGGAGTA
GCACCCACCAAGGCAAAGAGAAGAGTGGTGCAGAGAGAAAAAAGAGCAGTGGGAATAGGAGCTTTGTTCC
TTGGGTTCTTGGGAGCAGCAGGAAGCACTATGGGCGCAGCGTCAATGACGCTGACGGTACAGGCCAGACA
ATTATTGTCTGGTATAGTGCAGCAGCAGAACAATTTGCTGAGGGCTATTGAGGCGCAACAGCATCTGTTG
CAACTCACAGTCTGGGGCATCAAGCAGCTCCAGGCAAGAATCCTGGCTGTGGAAAGATACCTAAAGGATC
AACAGCTCCTGGGGATTTGGGGTTGCTCTGGAAAACTCATTTGCACCACTGCTGTGCCTTGGAATGCTAG
TTGGAGTAATAAATCTCTGGAACAGATTTGGAATCACACGACCTGGATGGAGTGGGACAGAGAAATTAAC
AATTACACAAGCTTAATACACTCCTTAATTGAAGAATCGCAAAACCAGCAAGAAAAGAATGAACAAGAAT
TATTGGAATTAGATAAATGGGCAAGTTTGTGGAATTGGTTTAACATAACAAATTGGCTGTGGTATATAAA
ATTATTCATAATGATAGTAGGAGGCTTGGTAGGTTTAAGAATAGTTTTTGCTGTACTTTCTATAGTGAAT
AGAGTTAGGCAGGGATATTCACCATTATCGTTTCAGACCCACCTCCCAACCCCGAGGGGACCCAGAGAGG
GCCTATTTCCCATGATTCCTTCATATTTGCATATACGATACAAGGCTGTTAGAGAGATAATTAGAATTAA
TTTGACTGTAAACACAAAGATATTAGTACAAAATACGTGACGTAGAAAGTAATAATTTCTTGGGTAGTTT
GCAGTTTTAAAATTATGTTTTAAAATGGACTATCATATGCTTACCGTAACTTGAAAGTATTTCGATTTCT
TGGCTTTATATATCTTGTGGAAAGGACGAAACACCGCTGGCCCATAGGTACCACGGGTTTTAGAGCTAGA
AATAGCAAGTTAAAATAAGGCTAGTCCGTTATCAACTTGAAAAAGTGGCACCGAGTCGGTGCTTTTTTAA
GCTTGGCGTAACTAGATCTTGAGACAAATGGCAGTATTCATCCACAATTTTAAAAGAAAAGGGGGGATTG
GGGGGTACAGTGCAGGGGAAAGAATAGTAGACATAATAGCAACAGACATACAAACTAAAGAATTACAAAA
ACAAATTACAAAAATTCAAAATTTTCGGGTTTATTACAGGGACAGCAGAGATCCACTTTGGCGCCGGCTC
GAGGGGG
Features (pLannotate 1.2.2; 29 found; start..end, strand, type, name):
     14..80      +  CDS            small t antigen (fragment): SV40 (simian virus 40) small t antigen
    106..317     +  promoter       EF-1α core promoter: core promoter for human elongation factor EF-1α
    318..1256    +  intron         EF-1α intron A: intron upstream of the start codon of human EF-1α
   1278..1877    +  CDS            PuroR (fragment): puromycin N-acetyltransferase; pac from Streptomyces; confers resistance to puromycin
   1893..2481    +  misc_feature   WPRE: woodchuck hepatitis virus posttranscriptional regulatory element
   2532..2551    +  misc_feature   cPPT/CTS (fragment): central polypurine tract and central termination sequence of HIV-1
   2553..2786    +  LTR            3' LTR (ΔU3): self-inactivating 3' long terminal repeat (LTR) from HIV-1
   2864..2985    +  polyA_signal   SV40 poly(A) signal: SV40 polyadenylation signal
   3025..3160    +  rep_origin     SV40 ori: SV40 origin of replication
   3181..3199    -  promoter       T7 promoter: promoter for bacteriophage T7 RNA polymerase
   3207..3362    +  CDS            lacZα (fragment): LacZα fragment of β-galactosidase; lacZ fragment
   3367..3795    +  rep_origin     f1 ori (sequence partly withheld): f1 bacteriophage origin of replication; arrow indicates direction of (+) strand synthesis
   3848..3952    +  promoter       AmpR promoter: bla
   3953..4813    +  CDS            AmpR: β-lactamase; bla; confers resistance to ampicillin, carbenicillin, and related antibiotics
   4984..5572    +  rep_origin     ori: high-copy-number ColE1/pMB1/pBR322/pUC origin of replication
   5755..5847    +  CDS            lacI (fragment): lac repressor; lacI; The lac repressor binds to the lac operator to inhibit transcription in E. coli. This inhibition can be relieved by adding lactose or isopropyl-β-D-thiogalactopyranoside (IPTG).
   5860..5881    +  protein_bind   CAP binding site: CAP binding activates transcription in the presence of cAMP. E. coli catabolite activator protein
   5896..5926    +  promoter       lac promoter: promoter for the E. coli lac operon
   5934..5950    +  protein_bind   lac operator: The lac repressor binds to the lac operator to inhibit transcription in E. coli. This inhibition can be relieved by adding lactose or isopropyl-β-D-thiogalactopyranoside (IPTG). lac repressor encoded by lacI
   5995..6013    +  promoter       T3 promoter: promoter for bacteriophage T3 RNA polymerase
   6041..6267    +  promoter       RSV promoter: Rous sarcoma virus enhancer/promoter
   6268..6448    +  LTR            5' LTR (truncated): truncated 5' long terminal repeat (LTR) from HIV-1
   6495..6620    +  misc_feature   HIV-1 Ψ: packaging signal of human immunodeficiency virus type 1
   6604..6967    +  CDS            HIV-1 gag (fragment): gag protein from human immunodeficiency virus 1; gag
   7113..7346    +  misc_feature   RRE: The Rev response element (RRE) of HIV-1 allows for Rev-dependent mRNA export from the nucleus to the cytoplasm.
   7723..7749    +  CDS            Rev (fragment): human immunodeficiency virus 1 (HIV-1) Rev protein; rev; enhances nuclear export of unspliced and incompletely spliced viral mRNAs
   7753..7993    +  promoter       U6 promoter: RNA polymerase III promoter for human U6 snRNA
   8023..8098    +  misc_RNA       gRNA scaffold: guide RNA scaffold for the Streptococcus pyogenes CRISPR/Cas9 system
   8154..8271    +  misc_feature   cPPT/CTS: central polypurine tract and central termination sequence of HIV-1
