[The description below was written by a language model from this plasmid's Addgene catalogue record and pLannotate feature annotations shown in this document.]
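Description:
RIOK1 gRNA (BRDN0001149044) is a third-generation lentiviral CRISPR guide plasmid built on the lentiGuide-Puro backbone, carrying a single guide RNA directed against human RIOK1, which encodes RIO kinase 1. The assembled sequence is 8,323 nt. It is propagated in E. coli as a high-copy plasmid through a ColE1/pUC-type origin with ampicillin selection (AmpR, β-lactamase). An f1 origin, an SV40 origin and poly(A) signal, and remnants of lac and T7/T3 cloning elements are also present in the backbone.

The lentiviral transfer cassette begins with an RSV promoter fused to a truncated HIV-1 5' LTR, which makes genomic RNA production Tat-independent. This is followed by the Ψ packaging signal with a partial gag sequence, the Rev response element for nuclear export of the unspliced genome, and a central polypurine tract that aids nuclear import. A self-inactivating ΔU3 3' LTR closes the cassette. Within these boundaries, a human U6 RNA polymerase III promoter drives the RIOK1-specific spacer joined to the Streptococcus pyogenes Cas9 gRNA scaffold. A separate EF-1α core promoter with its intron A expresses puromycin N-acetyltransferase for selection of transduced mammalian cells, and a WPRE enhances expression of that transcript.

The plasmid does not encode Cas9, so it must be used with a separate Cas9 vector or in cells that already express Cas9. The guide was designed against RIOK1 reference transcripts and is part of a human kinome gRNA collection made with optimized sgRNA design rules. Its typical use is knockout of RIOK1 in human cells by lentiviral delivery.
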