Addgene plasmid #77658: RIOK1 gRNA (BRDN0001149044)
Purpose: 3rd generation lentiviral gRNA plasmid targeting human RIOK1
Depositing lab: John Doench & David Root. Depositing organization: Broad Institute. Publication: Optimized sgRNA design to maximize activity and minimize off-target effects of CRISPR-Cas9. Doench JG, Fusi N, Sullender M, Hegde M, Vaimberg EW, Donovan KF, Smith I, Tothova Z, Wilen C, Orchard R, Virgin HW, Listgarten J, Root DE. Nat Biotechnol. 2016 Jan 18. doi: 10.1038/nbt.3437. PubMed 26780180.
Backbone
  Vector backbone: lentiGuide-Puro
  Backbone manufacturer: Zhang Lab (Addgene plasmid # 52963)
  Vector type: Mammalian Expression, Lentiviral, CRISPR
  Selectable markers: Puromycin
Growth in bacteria
  Bacterial resistance: Ampicillin, 100 μg/mL
  Growth temperature: 37°C
  Growth strain: DH5alpha
  Copy number: High Copy
Gene/Insert
  Gene/Insert name: RIOK1 (alt names: RIOK1; NM_031480.2)
  gRNA/shRNA sequence: CTGGCCCATAGGTACCACGG
  Species: H. sapiens (human)
  Entrez Gene: RIOK1 (a.k.a. AD034, RIO1, RRP10, bA288G3.1)
  Promoter: hU6
  Cloning method: Unknown
  Sequencing primers: 5′ U6-F; 3′ pS2-R
Terms and licenses: Academic/Nonprofit Terms; Industry Terms: Not Available to Industry
Depositor comments: The gRNA was designed to target the following Genbank reference sequence(s): NM_031480.2,NM_153005.1. Note that this plasmid does NOT contain Cas9. It should be used in conjunction with lentiCas9-Blast (Addgene #52962) or otherwise with cell lines already expressing Cas9. Browse the full kinome gRNA library at http://www.addgene.org/pooled-library/broadgpp-human-kinome/ or visit http://www.broadinstitute.org/rnai/public/ for detailed protocols and information.
How to cite: RIOK1 gRNA (BRDN0001149044) was a gift from John Doench & David Root (Addgene plasmid # 77658 ; http://n2t.net/addgene:77658 ; RRID:Addgene_77658)
