>Addgene plasmid #77658 | RIOK1 gRNA (BRDN0001149044) | depositor partial sequence | sequence record 145118 | Target Sequence
CTGGCCCATAGGTACCACGG
