>Addgene plasmid #77658 | RIOK1 gRNA (BRDN0001149044) | addgene partial sequence | sequence record 188181 | hU6-F
TGACGTAGAAAGTAATAATTTCTTGGGTAGTTTGCAGTTTTAAAATTATGTTTTAAAATGGACTATCATA
TGCTTACCGTAACTTGAAAGTATTTCGATTTCTTGGCTTTATATATCTTGTGGAAAGGACGAAACACCGC
TGGCCCATAGGTACCACGGGTTTTAGAGCTAGAAATAGCAAGTTAAAATAAGGCTAGTCCGTTATCAACT
TGAAAAAGTGGCACCGAGTCGGTGCTTTTTTAAGCTTGGCGTAACTAGATCTTGAGACAAATGGCAGTAT
TCATCCACAATTTTAAAAGAAAAGGGGGGATTGGGGGGTACAGTGCAGGGGAAAGAATAGTAGACATAAT
AGCAACAGACATACAAACTAAAGAATTACAAAAACAAATTACAAAAATTCAAAATTTTCGGGTTTATTAC
AGGGACAGCAGAGATCCACTTTGGCGCCGGCTCGAGGGGGCCCGGGTGCAAAGATGGATAAAGTTTTAAA
CAGAGAGGAATCTTTGCAGCTAATGGACCTTCTAGGTCTTGAAAGGAGTGGGAATTGGCTCCGGTGCCCG
TCAGTGGGCA
